[The description below was written by a language model from this plasmid's Addgene catalogue record and pLannotate feature annotations shown in this document.]
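Description:
JPUB_006820 is a pET28-based bacterial expression plasmid (about 6.8 kb by the sequenced record) built to produce the Kuste2803 protein of the anammox bacterium K. stuttgartiensis in E. coli. It is maintained under kanamycin selection through an aph(3')-Ia KanR gene and replicates from a ColE1/pBR322-type origin. The catalogue lists it as high copy, although the feature table also shows the rop gene and bom region typical of pBR322-derived pET backbones, which normally moderate copy number. An f1 origin is present as well, and short tetracycline-resistance fragments and an AmpR promoter fragment appear to be non-functional backbone remnants.

The expression cassette follows the standard pET design. A T7 promoter is immediately followed by a lac operator and the T7 gene 10 ribosome binding site. The plasmid-borne lacI gene supplies repressor, so transcription stays off until induced with IPTG in a host that provides T7 RNA polymerase. The open reading frame begins with a backbone-encoded N-terminal 6xHis tag and a thrombin cleavage site, allowing metal-affinity purification and optional tag removal, and continues into the Kuste2803 coding sequence. The insert itself is not annotated in the feature table but falls in the gap between the thrombin site and the downstream elements. A second His-tag sequence lies just after the insert. The depositor's stated protein ends without it, so it is presumably not translated. The T7 terminator closes the unit.

The cloning sites are not recorded. The associated work examined candidate ladderane lipid biosynthesis genes from anammox bacteria by heterologous expression in E. coli, and this plasmid serves that purpose for Kuste2803. The record does not state the protein's function.
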