Addgene plasmid #87921: JPUB_006820
Purpose: E. coli expression of K. stuttgartiensis protein
Depositing lab: Harry Beller. Depositing organization: Lawrence Berkeley National Laboratory. Publication: Investigation of Proposed Ladderane Biosynthetic Genes from Anammox Bacteria by Heterologous Expression in E. coli. Javidpour P, Deutsch S, Mutalik VK, Hillson NJ, Petzold CJ, Keasling JD, Beller HR. PLoS One. 2016 Mar 14;11(3):e0151087. doi: 10.1371/journal.pone.0151087. eCollection 2016. PONE-D-16-02052 PubMed 26975050.
Backbone
  Vector backbone: pET28
  Vector type: Bacterial Expression
Growth in bacteria
  Bacterial resistance: Kanamycin, 50 μg/mL
  Growth temperature: 37°C
  Growth strain: NEB Stable
  Copy number: High Copy
Gene/Insert
  Gene/Insert name: Kuste2803
  Species: K. stuttgartiensis
  Promoter: T7
  Tag / fusion protein: 6xHis (N terminal on backbone)
  Cloning method: Restriction Enzyme; 5′ cloning site unknown (unknown if destroyed); 3′ cloning site unknown (unknown if destroyed)
  Sequencing primers: 5′ T7
Terms and licenses: Academic/Nonprofit Terms; Industry Terms: Not Available to Industry
Depositor comments: protein sequence: MGSSHHHHHHSSGLVPRGSHMKKLVLINPHPMGNVGEENVSVLNQMPVNLGYLKVLTPGNWQVDIIDETQEYAIDENTGDITFGGADLVGITSVSYQADRAYKIATACRKRGIPVIMGGIHATSNPDEAAKYVDSVVIREGITLWSTIIDDFEKGRLRKRYDGGLTPMEIYCNLSPDRKFLKDKYKYRYSGIITTAGCPFACEFCSVPQFQGQKYRERPVDDILNEFESIKGQYRGLILTDENFYGHSKKSNERVRTLFKGMVERGIYQNWFGFTSLNIYKDDETLEYMAKSGCVGVLIGIESIEEESLKSMNKNVNLKISVENYYEAIANIRKHGLAVWGTMVFGNDADTSGTFERVADFILDSHIDIMTCGILCPFINTPLYHRLNRENRLFRTHFPEDWKYYTSHHLTYVLKKLTLDEMIEGFQYLYDRIFATEVLRKRFHRAKDELNNNMNAAMFAFRVNLDWQNVYQHLIQNLKDLHTSGDYEAALKCYVDTDKQGKGKKLASIEAAP-
How to cite: JPUB_006820 was a gift from Harry Beller (Addgene plasmid # 87921 ; http://n2t.net/addgene:87921 ; RRID:Addgene_87921)
