Features (pLannotate 1.2.2; 20 found; start..end, strand, type, name):
    262..280     +  promoter       T7 promoter: promoter for bacteriophage T7 RNA polymerase
    281..305     +  protein_bind   lac operator: The lac repressor binds to the lac operator to inhibit transcription in E. coli. This inhibition can be relieved by adding lactose or isopropyl-β-D-thiogalactopyranoside (IPTG). lac repressor encoded by lacI
    320..342     +  RBS            RBS: efficient ribosome binding site from bacteriophage T7 gene 10 (Olins and Rangwala, 1989)
    361..377     +  CDS            capTEV™ (fragment): composite tag for in vivo biotinylation, TEV protease cleavage, and 6xHis tagging
    388..405     +  CDS            thrombin site: thrombin recognition and cleavage site
   1897..1914    +  CDS            9xHis (fragment): 9xHis affinity tag
   1924..1973    +  CDS            SET1 (fragment): solubility-enhancement tag derived from T7 phage gene 10B
   1981..2028    +  terminator     T7 terminator: transcription terminator for bacteriophage T7 RNA polymerase
   2065..2493    +  rep_origin     f1 ori (sequence partly withheld): f1 bacteriophage origin of replication; arrow indicates direction of (+) strand synthesis
   2546..2603    +  promoter       AmpR promoter (fragment): bla
   2612..3427    -  CDS            KanR: aminoglycoside phosphotransferase; aph(3')-Ia; confers resistance to kanamycin in bacteria or G418 (Geneticin®) in eukaryotes
   3549..4137    +  rep_origin     ori: high-copy-number ColE1/pMB1/pBR322/pUC origin of replication
   4323..4462    -  misc_feature   bom: basis of mobility region from pBR322
   4564..4755    -  CDS            rop: Rop protein, which maintains plasmids at low copy number; rop
   4772..5152    +  CDS            YPB1_ECOLX: Protein predicted: Swiss-Prot protein existence level 4. From Escherichia coli.
   5224..5515    -  CDS            TcR (fragment): tetracycline efflux protein; tet; confers resistance to tetracycline
   5530..5551    -  protein_bind   CAP binding site: CAP binding activates transcription in the presence of cAMP. E. coli catabolite activator protein
   5564..6646    -  CDS            lacI: lac repressor; lacI; The lac repressor binds to the lac operator to inhibit transcription in E. coli. This inhibition can be relieved by adding lactose or isopropyl-β-D-thiogalactopyranoside (IPTG).
   6647..6724    -  promoter       lacI promoter: lacI
   6732..240     -  CDS            TcR (fragment) (across the origin): tetracycline efflux protein; tet; confers resistance to tetracycline
>Addgene plasmid #87921 | JPUB_006820 | addgene full sequence | sequence record 175168 | Addgene NGS Result
CCCAGTAGTAGGTTGAGGCCGTTGAGCACCGCCGCCGCAAGGAATGGTGCATGCAAGGAGATGGCGCCCA
ACAGTCCCCCGGCCACGGGGCCTGCCACCATACCCACGCCGAAACAAGCGCTCATGAGCCCGAAGTGGCG
AGCCCGATCTTCCCCATCGGTGATGTCGGCGATATAGGCGCCAGCAACCGCACCTGTGGCGCCGGTGATG
CCGGCCACGATGCGTCCGGCGTAGAGGATCGAGATCTCGATCCCGCGAAATTAATACGACTCACTATAGG
GGAATTGTGAGCGGATAACAATTCCCCTCTAGAAATAATTTTGTTTAACTTTAAGAAGGAGATATACCAT
GGGCAGCAGCCATCATCATCATCATCACAGCAGCGGCCTGGTGCCGCGCGGCAGCCATATGAAGAAACTG
GTTCTGATCAACCCACATCCAATGGGCAACGTGGGCGAAGAAAATGTGAGTGTTCTGAACCAAATGCCGG
TGAACCTGGGCTACCTGAAAGTTCTGACGCCAGGTAATTGGCAAGTGGACATTATCGATGAGACCCAAGA
ATACGCCATTGATGAAAATACGGGCGACATTACCTTTGGTGGTGCGGATCTGGTGGGTATTACCAGCGTG
AGTTACCAAGCCGATCGCGCCTACAAGATTGCGACGGCGTGTCGTAAACGTGGTATTCCGGTTATTATGG
GTGGCATCCATGCCACGAGTAACCCAGACGAGGCCGCGAAATACGTTGATAGCGTGGTGATTCGTGAAGG
CATCACCCTGTGGAGTACCATCATTGACGATTTTGAAAAGGGTCGCCTGCGTAAGCGTTATGATGGCGGT
CTGACCCCAATGGAAATTTACTGTAATCTGAGCCCAGATCGCAAGTTTCTGAAAGATAAATACAAATACC
GTTATAGCGGTATTATTACGACCGCGGGTTGTCCATTTGCCTGTGAATTTTGTAGTGTGCCACAATTTCA
GGGTCAAAAATATCGCGAGCGTCCAGTGGATGATATTCTGAATGAATTTGAAAGCATTAAAGGTCAATAT
CGTGGCCTGATTCTGACCGACGAAAACTTTTACGGTCATAGCAAAAAGAGTAATGAACGTGTGCGTACCC
TGTTCAAAGGCATGGTGGAACGCGGTATCTATCAGAATTGGTTTGGTTTCACCAGTCTGAATATCTACAA
AGATGACGAAACCCTGGAATACATGGCGAAAAGTGGTTGTGTGGGTGTGCTGATTGGTATTGAGAGCATT
GAGGAAGAAAGCCTGAAGAGTATGAACAAAAACGTGAATCTGAAAATTAGTGTTGAAAACTACTATGAGG
CCATCGCGAACATTCGTAAGCATGGTCTGGCCGTGTGGGGTACGATGGTTTTTGGTAATGATGCCGACAC
CAGCGGTACCTTCGAACGCGTGGCCGATTTTATCCTGGATAGCCATATTGATATTATGACCTGCGGCATC
CTGTGTCCGTTTATCAACACCCCACTGTACCACCGCCTGAACCGCGAGAATCGTCTGTTTCGTACGCATT
TCCCAGAAGATTGGAAGTATTATACCAGTCACCACCTGACCTACGTGCTGAAAAAGCTGACGCTGGATGA
AATGATTGAAGGTTTCCAGTACCTGTATGATCGTATCTTTGCCACCGAAGTGCTGCGCAAACGCTTCCAT
CGTGCCAAAGACGAACTGAATAACAACATGAATGCGGCCATGTTTGCGTTCCGTGTTAATCTGGATTGGC
AGAATGTGTACCAACATCTGATTCAAAACCTGAAGGATCTGCATACGAGTGGCGACTATGAAGCGGCCCT
GAAGTGTTATGTGGATACCGACAAACAAGGTAAGGGTAAAAAACTGGCGAGTATCGAAGCCGCCCCATAA
CTCGAGCACCACCACCACCACCACTGAGATCCGGCTGCTAACAAAGCCCGAAAGGAAGCTGAGTTGGCTG
CTGCCACCGCTGAGCAATAACTAGCATAACCCCTTGGGGCCTCTAAACGGGTCTTGAGGGGTTTTTTGCT
GAAAGGAGGAACTATATCCGGATTGGCGAATGGG
[124 nt withheld, positions 2065-2188]
C
[91 nt withheld, positions 2190-2280]
A
[49 nt withheld, positions 2282-2330]
CCTTTGACGTTGGAGTCCACGTTCTTT
[37 nt withheld, positions 2358-2394]
ACCCTATCTCGGTCTATTCTTTTGATTTATAAGGGATTTTGCCGATTTCGGCCTATTGGTTAAAAAATGA
GCTGATTTAACAAAAATTTAACGCGAATTTTAACAAAATATTAACGCTTACAATTTAGGTGGCACTTTTC
GGGGAAATGTGCGCGGAACCCCTATTTGTTTATTTTTCTAAATACATTCAAATATGTATCCGCTCATGAA
TTAATTCTTAGAAAAACTCATCGAGCATCAAATGAAACTGCAATTTATTCATATCAGGATTATCAATACC
ATATTTTTGAAAAAGCCGTTTCTGTAATGAAGGAGAAAACTCACCGAGGCAGTTCCATAGGATGGCAAGA
TCCTGGTATCGGTCTGCGATTCCGACTCGTCCAACATCAATACAACCTATTAATTTCCCCTCGTCAAAAA
TAAGGTTATCAAGTGAGAAATCACCATGAGTGACGACTGAATCCGGTGAGAATGGCAAAAGTTTATGCAT
TTCTTTCCAGACTTGTTCAACAGGCCAGCCATTACGCTCGTCATCAAAATCACTCGCATCAACCAAACCG
TTATTCATTCGTGATTGCGCCTGAGCGAGACGAAATACGCGATCGCTGTTAAAAGGACAATTACAAACAG
GAATCGAATGCAACCGGCGCAGGAACACTGCCAGCGCATCAACAATATTTTCACCTGAATCAGGATATTC
TTCTAATACCTGGAATGCTGTTTTCCCGGGGATCGCAGTGGTGAGTAACCATGCATCATCAGGAGTACGG
ATAAAATGCTTGATGGTCGGAAGAGGCATAAATTCCGTCAGCCAGTTTAGTCTGACCATCTCATCTGTAA
CATCATTGGCAACGCTACCTTTGCCATGTTTCAGAAACAACTCTGGCGCATCGGGCTTCCCATACAATCG
ATAGATTGTCGCACCTGATTGCCCGACATTATCGCGAGCCCATTTATACCCATATAAATCAGCATCCATG
TTGGAATTTAATCGCGGCCTAGAGCAAGACGTTTCCCGTTGAATATGGCTCATAACACCCCTTGTATTAC
TGTTTATGTAAGCAGACAGTTTTATTGTTCATGACCAAAATCCCTTAACGTGAGTTTTCGTTCCACTGAG
CGTCAGACCCCGTAGAAAAGATCAAAGGATCTTCTTGAGATCCTTTTTTTCTGCGCGTAATCTGCTGCTT
GCAAACAAAAAAACCACCGCTACCAGCGGTGGTTTGTTTGCCGGATCAAGAGCTACCAACTCTTTTTCCG
AAGGTAACTGGCTTCAGCAGAGCGCAGATACCAAATACTGTCCTTCTAGTGTAGCCGTAGTTAGGCCACC
ACTTCAAGAACTCTGTAGCACCGCCTACATACCTCGCTCTGCTAATCCTGTTACCAGTGGCTGCTGCCAG
TGGCGATAAGTCGTGTCTTACCGGGTTGGACTCAAGACGATAGTTACCGGATAAGGCGCAGCGGTCGGGC
TGAACGGGGGGTTCGTGCACACAGCCCAGCTTGGAGCGAACGACCTACACCGAACTGAGATACCTACAGC
GTGAGCTATGAGAAAGCGCCACGCTTCCCGAAGGGAGAAAGGCGGACAGGTATCCGGTAAGCGGCAGGGT
CGGAACAGGAGAGCGCACGAGGGAGCTTCCAGGGGGAAACGCCTGGTATCTTTATAGTCCTGTCGGGTTT
CGCCACCTCTGACTTGAGCGTCGATTTTTGTGATGCTCGTCAGGGGGGCGGAGCCTATGGAAAAACGCCA
GCAACGCGGCCTTTTTACGGTTCCTGGCCTTTTGCTGGCCTTTTGCTCACATGTTCTTTCCTGCGTTATC
CCCTGATTCTGTGGATAACCGTATTACCGCCTTTGAGTGAGCTGATACCGCTCGCCGCAGCCGAACGACC
GAGCGCAGCGAGTCAGTGAGCGAGGAAGCGGAAGAGCGCCTGATGCGGTATTTTCTCCTTACGCATCTGT
GCGGTATTTCACACCGCAATGGTGCACTCTCAGTACAATCTGCTCTGATGCCGCATAGTTAAGCCAGTAT
ACACTCCGCTATCGCTACGTGACTGGGTCATGGCTGCGCCCCGACACCCGCCAACACCCGCTGACGCGCC
CTGACGGGCTTGTCTGCTCCCGGCATCCGCTTACAGACAAGCTGTGACCGTCTCCGGGAGCTGCATGTGT
CAGAGGTTTTCACCGTCATCACCGAAACGCGCGAGGCAGCTGCGGTAAAGCTCATCAGCGTGGTCGTGAA
GCGATTCACAGATGTCTGCCTGTTCATCCGCGTCCAGCTCGTTGAGTTTCTCCAGAAGCGTTAATGTCTG
GCTTCTGATAAAGCGGGCCATGTTAAGGGCGGTTTTTTCCTGTTTGGTCACTGATGCCTCCGTGTAAGGG
GGATTTCTGTTCATGGGGGTAATGATACCGATGAAACGAGAGAGGATGCTCACGATACGGGTTACTGATG
ATGAACATGCCCGGTTACTGGAACGTTGTGAGGGTAAACAACTGGCGGTATGGATGCGGCGGGACCAGAG
AAAAATCACTCAGGGTCAATGCCAGCGCTTCGTTAATACAGATGTAGGTGTTCCACAGGGTAGCCAGCAG
CATCCTGCGATGCAGATCCGGAACATAATGGTGCAGGGCGCTGACTTCCGCGTTTCCAGACTTTACGAAA
CACGGAAACCGAAGACCATTCATGTTGTTGCTCAGGTCGCAGACGTTTTGCAGCAGCAGTCGCTTCACGT
TCGCTCGCGTATCGGTGATTCATTCTGCTAACCAGTAAGGCAACCCCGCCAGCCTAGCCGGGTCCTCAAC
GACAGGAGCACGATCATGCGCACCCGTGGGGCCGCCATGCCGGCGATAATGGCCTGCTTCTCGCCGAAAC
GTTTGGTGGCGGGACCAGTGACGAAGGCTTGAGCGAGGGCGTGCAAGATTCCGAATACCGCAAGCGACAG
GCCGATCATCGTCGCGCTCCAGCGAAAGCGGTCCTCGCCGAAAATGACCCAGAGCGCTGCCGGCACCTGT
CCTACGAGTTGCATGATAAAGAAGACAGTCATAAGTGCGGCGACGATAGTCATGCCCCGCGCCCACCGGA
AGGAGCTGACTGGGTTGAAGGCTCTCAAGGGCATCGGTCGAGATCCCGGTGCCTAATGAGTGAGCTAACT
TACATTAATTGCGTTGCGCTCACTGCCCGCTTTCCAGTCGGGAAACCTGTCGTGCCAGCTGCATTAATGA
ATCGGCCAACGCGCGGGGAGAGGCGGTTTGCGTATTGGGCGCCAGGGTGGTTTTTCTTTTCACCAGTGAG
ACGGGCAACAGCTGATTGCCCTTCACCGCCTGGCCCTGAGAGAGTTGCAGCAAGCGGTCCACGCTGGTTT
GCCCCAGCAGGCGAAAATCCTGTTTGATGGTGGTTAACGGCGGGATATAACATGAGCTGTCTTCGGTATC
GTCGTATCCCACTACCGAGATATCCGCACCAACGCGCAGCCCGGACTCGGTAATGGCGCGCATTGCGCCC
AGCGCCATCTGATCGTTGGCAACCAGCATCGCAGTGGGAACGATGCCCTCATTCAGCATTTGCATGGTTT
GTTGAAAACCGGACATGGCACTCCAGTCGCCTTCCCGTTCCGCTATCGGCTGAATTTGATTGCGAGTGAG
ATATTTATGCCAGCCAGCCAGACGCAGACGCGCCGAGACAGAACTTAATGGGCCCGCTAACAGCGCGATT
TGCTGGTGACCCAATGCGACCAGATGCTCCACGCCCAGTCGCGTACCGTCTTCATGGGAGAAAATAATAC
TGTTGATGGGTGTCTGGTCAGAGACATCAAGAAATAACGCCGGAACATTAGTGCAGGCAGCTTCCACAGC
AATGGCATCCTGGTCATCCAGCGGATAGTTAATGATCAGCCCACTGACGCGTTGCGCGAGAAGATTGTGC
ACCGCCGCTTTACAGGCTTCGACGCCGCTTCGTTCTACCATCGACACCACCACGCTGGCACCCAGTTGAT
CGGCGCGAGATTTAATCGCCGCGACAATTTGCGACGGCGCGTGCAGGGCCAGACTGGAGGTGGCAACGCC
AATCAGCAACGACTGTTTGCCCGCCAGTTGTTGTGCCACGCGGTTGGGAATGTAATTCAGCTCCGCCATC
GCCGCTTCCACTTTTTCCCGCGTTTTCGCAGAAACGTGGCTGGCCTGGTTCACCACGCGGGAAACGGTCT
GATAAGAGACACCGGCATACTCTGCGACATCGTATAACGTTACTGGTTTCACATTCACCACCCTGAATTG
ACTCTCTTCCGGGCGCTATCATGCCATACCGCGAAAGGTTTTGCGCCATTCGATGGTGTCCGGGATCTCG
ACGCTCTCCCTTATGCGACTCCTGCATTAGGAAGCAG
